Addgene plasmid #56606: mVenus-C-Src-7
Purpose: Localization: Membrane/Vesicles, Excitation: 515, Emission: 528
Depositing lab: Michael Davidson. Depositing organization: Florida State University, Tallahassee.
Backbone
  Vector backbone: mVenus
  Backbone size w/o insert (bp): 4750
  Vector type: Mammalian Expression
  Selectable markers: Neomycin (select with G418)
Growth in bacteria
  Bacterial resistance: Kanamycin, 50 μg/mL
  Growth temperature: 37°C
  Growth strain: DH5alpha
  Copy number: High Copy
Gene/Insert
  Gene/Insert name: C-Src (alt name: XM_001232484.1)
  Species: G. gallus (chicken)
  Promoter: CMV
  Tag / fusion protein: mVenus
  Cloning method: Unknown
  Sequencing primers: 5′ CMV-F; 3′ SV40pA-R
Terms and licenses: Academic/Nonprofit Terms; Industry Terms
Depositor comments: . Excitation = 515; Emission = 528
How to cite: mVenus-C-Src-7 was a gift from Michael Davidson (Addgene plasmid # 56606 ; http://n2t.net/addgene:56606 ; RRID:Addgene_56606)
