[The description below was written by a language model from this plasmid's Addgene catalogue record.]
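Description:
mVenus-C-Src-7 is a mammalian expression plasmid that produces chicken (Gallus gallus) c-Src fused to the yellow fluorescent protein mVenus. It is built on an mVenus vector backbone of about 4.75 kb (excluding the insert), is maintained in E. coli as a high-copy plasmid under kanamycin selection, and carries a neomycin resistance marker so that transfected mammalian cells can be selected with G418. No feature table accompanies the record, so details such as the origin of replication are not stated. The use of an SV40 polyA reverse sequencing primer suggests that an SV40 polyadenylation signal lies downstream of the coding region.

Expression of the fusion is driven by the CMV promoter, a strong constitutive promoter widely used in mammalian cell lines. c-Src is a non-receptor tyrosine kinase that associates with cellular membranes, and the record lists the expected localization of the fusion as membrane and vesicles. mVenus, a monomeric variant of the yellow fluorescent protein Venus, serves as the tag, with a recorded excitation maximum of 515 nm and emission maximum of 528 nm. The record does not explicitly state on which side of c-Src the fluorescent protein sits, nor the linker between the two parts; the "7" in the name may refer to linker length, but this is not confirmed. The cloning method is listed as unknown.

The construct is intended as a fluorescent localization marker, letting users visualize Src-associated membrane and vesicular compartments in mammalian cells by fluorescence microscopy after transient transfection or in G418-selected stable lines.
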