>Addgene plasmid #56606 | mVenus-C-Src-7 | depositor partial sequence | sequence record 87494 | insert sequence
GACGTCAGATCCGCTAGCGCTACCGGACTCAGATCTCGAGCTCAAGCTTCGAATTCATGGGGAGCAGCAA
GAGCAAGCCCAAGGACCCCAGCCAGCGCCGGCGCAGCCTGGAGCCACCCGACAGCACCCACCACGGGGGA
TTCCCAGCCTCGCAGACCCCCAACAAGACAGCAGCCCCCGACACGCACCGCACCCCCAGCCGCTCCTTTG
GGACCGTGGCCACCGAGCCCAAGCTCTTCGGGGGCTTCAACACTTCTGACACCGTCACGTCGCCGCAGCG
TGCCGGGGCACTGGCTGGCGGCGTCACCACTTTCGTGGCTCTCTATGACTACGAGTCCCGGACTGAAACG
GACTTGTCCTTCAAGAAAGGAGAACGCCTGCAGATTGTCAACAACACGGAAGGTGACTGGTGGCTGGCTC
ATTCCCTCACTACAGGACAGACGGGCTACATCCCCAGTAACTATGTCGCGCCCTCAGACTCCATCCAGGC
TGAAGAGTGGTACTTTGGGAAGATCACTCGTCGGGAGTCCGAGCGGCTGCTGCTCAACCCCGAAAACCCC
CGGGGAACCTTCTTGGTCCGGGAGAGCGAGACGACAAAAGGTGCCTATTGCCTCTCCGTTTCTGACTTTG
ACAACGCCAAGGGGCTCAATGTGAAGCACTACAAGATCCGCAAGCTGGACAGCGGCGGCTTCTACATCAC
CTCACGCACACAGTTCAGCAGCCTGCAGCAGCTGGTGGCCTACTACTCCAAACATGCTGATGGCTTGTGC
CACCGCCTGACCAACGTCTGCCCCACGTCCAAGCCCCAGACCCAGGGACTCGCCAAGGACGCGTGGGAAA
TCCCCCGGGAGTCGCTGCGGCTGGAGGTGAAGCTGGGGCAGGGCTGCTTTGGAGAGGTCTGGATGGGGAC
CTGGAACGGCACCACCAGAGTGGCCATAAAGACTCTGAAGCCCGGCACCATGTCCCCGGAGGCCTTCCTG
CAGGAAGCCCAAGTGATGAAGAAGCTCCGGCATGAGAAGCTGGTTCAGCTGTACGCAGTGGTGTCGGAAG
AGCCCATCTACATCGTCACTGAGTACATGAGCAAGGGGAGCCTCCTGGATTTCCTGAAGGGAGAGATGGG
CAAGTACCTGCGGCTGCCACAGCTCGTCGATATGGCTGCTCAGATTGCATCCGGCATGGCCTATGTGGAG
AGGATGAACTACGTGCACCGAGACCTGCGGGCGGCCAACATCCTGGTGGGGGAGAACCTGGTGTGCAAGG
TGGCTGACTTTGGGCTGGCACGCCTCATCGAGGACAACGAGTACACAGCACGGCAAGGTGCCAAGTTCCC
CATCAAGTGGACAGCCCCCGAGGCAGCCCTCTATGGCCGGTTCACCATCAAGTCGGATGTCTGGTCCTTC
GGCATCCTGCTGACTGAGCTGACCACCAAGGGCCGGGTGCCATACCCAGGGATGGTCAACAGGGAGGTGC
TGGACCAGGTGGAGAGGGGCTACCGCATGCCCTGCCCGCCCGAGTGCCCCGAGTCGCTGCATGACCTCAT
GTGCCAGTGCTGGCGGAAGGACCCTGAGGAGCGGCCCACTTTTGAGTACCTGCAGGCCTTCCTGGAGGAC
TACTTCACCTCGACAGAGCCCCAGTACCAGCCTGGAGAGAACCTACGGGATCCACCGGTCGCCACCATGG
TGAGCAAGGGCGAGGAGCTGTTCACCGGGGTGGTGCCCATCCTGGTCGAGCTGGACGGCGACGTAAACGG
CCACAAGTTCAGCGTGTCCGGCGAGGGCGAGGGCGATGCCACCTACGGCAAGCTGACCCTGAAGCTGATC
TGCACCACCGGCAAGCTGCCCGTGCCCTGGCCCACCCTCGTGACCACCCTGGGCTACGGCCTGCAGTGCT
TCGCCCGCTACCCCGACCACATGAAGCAGCACGACTTCTTCAAGTCCGCCATGCCCGAAGGCTACGTCCA
GGAGCGCACCATCTTCTTCAAGGACGACGGCAACTACAAGACCCGCGCCGAGGTGAAGTTCGAGGGCGAC
ACCCTGGTGAACCGCATCGAGCTGAAGGGCATCGACTTCAAGGAGGACGGCAACATCCTGGGGCACAAGC
TGGAGTACAACTACAACAGCCACAACGTCTATATCACCGCCGACAAGCAGAAGAACGGCATCAAGGCCAA
CTTCAAGATCCGCCACAACATCGAGGACGGCGGCGTGCAGCTCGCCGACCACTACCAGCAGAACACCCCC
ATCGGCGACGGCCCCGTGCTGCTGCCCGACAACCACTACCTGAGCTACCAGTCCAAGCTGAGCAAAGACC
CCAACGAGAAGCGCGATCACATGGTCCTGCTGGAGTTCGTGACCGCCGCCGGGATCACTCTCGGCATGGA
CGAGCTGTACAAGTAAAGCGGCCGCGACTCTAGATCATAATCAGCCATACCACATT
